Addgene plasmid #137655: ppih.001.177.W133A
Purpose: Expresses N-terminal GST-(His)6-Thrombin cleavage site fusion of human gene or portion of gene with point mutation in bacterial strains. pET based vector.
Depositing lab: Tara Davis & Melissa Jurica. Depositing organization: University of California, Santa Cruz. Publication: The spliceosomal proteins PPIH and PRPF4 exhibit bi-partite binding. Rajiv C, Jackson SR, Cocklin S, Eisenmesser EZ, Davis TL. Biochem J. 2017 Oct 25;474(21):3689-3704. doi: 10.1042/BCJ20170366. PubMed 28935721.
Backbone
  Vector backbone: pET28GST-LIC
  Vector type: Bacterial Expression
Growth in bacteria
  Bacterial resistance: Kanamycin, 50 μg/mL
  Growth temperature: 37°C
  Growth strain: DH5alpha
  Copy number: Low Copy
Gene/Insert
  Gene/Insert name: ppih
  Species: H. sapiens (human)
  Mutation: 001-177-W133A
  Entrez Gene: PPIH (a.k.a. CYP-20, CYPH, SnuCyp-20, USA-CYP)
  Tag / fusion protein: GST-(His)6-thrombin (N terminal on backbone)
  Cloning method: Ligation Independent Cloning
  Sequencing primers: 5′ T7F and LIC primer: cctgctctaagtgcgatgcgctggatgggaag; 3′ T7R and LIC primer: tgcttcccatccagcgcatcgcacttagagcagg
Terms and licenses: Academic/Nonprofit Terms; Industry Terms: Not Available to Industry
Depositor comments: MSPILGYWKIKGLVQPTRLLLEYLEEKYEEHLYERDEGDKWRNKKFELGLEFPNLPYYIDGDVKLTQSMAIIRYIADKHNMLGGCPKERAEISMLEGAVLDIRYGVSRIAYSKDFETLKVDFLSKLPEMLKMFEDRLCHKTYLNGDHVTHPDFMLYDALDVVLYMDPMCLDAFPKLVCFKKRIEAIPQIDKYLKSSKYIAWPLQGWQATFGGGDHPPKSDGSSMGSSHHHHHHSSGLVPRGSMAVANSSPVNPVVFFDVSIGGQEVGRMKIELFADVVPKTAENFRQFCTGEFRKDGVPIGYKGSTFHRVIKDFMIQGGDFVNGDGTGVASIYRGPFADENFKLRHSAPGLLSMANSGPSTNGCQFFITCSKCDALDGKHVVFGKIIDGLLVMRKIENVPTGPNNKPKLPVVISQCGEM
How to cite: ppih.001.177.W133A was a gift from Tara Davis & Melissa Jurica (Addgene plasmid # 137655 ; http://n2t.net/addgene:137655 ; RRID:Addgene_137655)
