[The description below was written by a language model from this plasmid's Addgene catalogue record and pLannotate feature annotations shown in this document.]
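Description:
ppih.001.177.W133A is a bacterial expression plasmid built on the pET28GST-LIC backbone, a pET-type vector adapted for ligation-independent cloning. It carries a ColE1/pBR322-family origin together with the rop gene and the bom region, consistent with its listing as a low-copy plasmid, and is selected with kanamycin through an aminoglycoside phosphotransferase (KanR) gene. An f1 origin is also present, along with short tetracycline-resistance fragments that appear to be non-functional backbone remnants.

The expression cassette uses a T7 promoter followed by a lac operator and the phage T7 gene 10 ribosome binding site, and ends at a T7 terminator. A lacI gene with its own promoter on the plasmid supplies the repressor, so transcription depends on T7 RNA polymerase in the host and is relieved by IPTG. The open reading frame begins with Schistosoma japonicum glutathione S-transferase, continues through a hexahistidine stretch (picked up by the annotation software as a fragment of a composite tag) and a thrombin cleavage site, and then encodes human PPIH residues 1–177 carrying the W133A point substitution. PPIH is a cyclophilin-type peptidyl-prolyl isomerase associated with the U4/U5/U6 tri-snRNP of the spliceosome. Short His and T7-derived tag fragments are annotated downstream of the insert, but the record lists only N-terminal tags, so these are presumably untranslated vector sequence.

The construct is meant for producing the mutant protein in E. coli. The GST and His tags allow affinity purification and can be removed with thrombin. The associated study concerns binding between PPIH and the spliceosomal protein PRPF4, but the record does not state the specific rationale for the W133A change.
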