Features (pLannotate 1.2.2; 21 found; start..end, strand, type, name):
      1..19      +  promoter       T7 promoter: promoter for bacteriophage T7 RNA polymerase
     20..44      +  protein_bind   lac operator: The lac repressor binds to the lac operator to inhibit transcription in E. coli. This inhibition can be relieved by adding lactose or isopropyl-β-D-thiogalactopyranoside (IPTG). lac repressor encoded by lacI
     59..81      +  RBS            RBS: efficient ribosome binding site from bacteriophage T7 gene 10 (Olins and Rangwala, 1989)
     89..742     +  CDS            GST26_SCHJA: Experimental evidence at protein level: Swiss-Prot protein existence level 1. GST isoenzymes appear to play a central role in the parasite detoxification system. Other functions are also suspected including a role in increasing the solubility of haematin in the parasite gut. From Schistosoma japonicum (Blood fluke).
    770..786     +  CDS            capTEV™ (fragment): composite tag for in vivo biotinylation, TEV protease cleavage, and 6xHis tagging
    815..1345    +  CDS            PPIH: PPIH_HUMAN - Also known as CYP20, CYPH. Experimental evidence at protein level: Swiss-Prot protein existence level 1. PPIase that catalyzes the cis-trans isomerization of proline imidic peptide bonds in oligopeptides and may therefore assist protein folding (PubMed:20676357). Participates in pre-mRNA splicing. May play a role in the assembly of the U4/U5/U6 tri-snRNP complex, one of the building blocks of the spliceosome. May act as a chaperone. From Homo sapiens (Human).
   1375..1392    +  CDS            9xHis (fragment): 9xHis affinity tag
   1402..1451    +  CDS            SET1 (fragment): solubility-enhancement tag derived from T7 phage gene 10B
   1459..1506    +  terminator     T7 terminator: transcription terminator for bacteriophage T7 RNA polymerase
   1543..1971    +  rep_origin     f1 ori (sequence partly withheld): f1 bacteriophage origin of replication; arrow indicates direction of (+) strand synthesis
   2024..2081    +  promoter       AmpR promoter (fragment): bla
   2090..2905    -  CDS            KanR: aminoglycoside phosphotransferase; aph(3')-Ia; confers resistance to kanamycin in bacteria or G418 (Geneticin®) in eukaryotes
   3027..3615    +  rep_origin     ori: high-copy-number ColE1/pMB1/pBR322/pUC origin of replication
   3801..3940    -  misc_feature   bom: basis of mobility region from pBR322
   4042..4233    -  CDS            rop: Rop protein, which maintains plasmids at low copy number; rop
   4250..4630    +  CDS            YPB1_ECOLX: Protein predicted: Swiss-Prot protein existence level 4. From Escherichia coli.
   4702..4993    -  CDS            TcR (fragment): tetracycline efflux protein; tet; confers resistance to tetracycline
   5008..5029    -  protein_bind   CAP binding site: CAP binding activates transcription in the presence of cAMP. E. coli catabolite activator protein
   5042..6124    -  CDS            lacI: lac repressor; lacI; The lac repressor binds to the lac operator to inhibit transcription in E. coli. This inhibition can be relieved by adding lactose or isopropyl-β-D-thiogalactopyranoside (IPTG).
   6125..6202    -  promoter       lacI promoter: lacI
   6210..6489    -  CDS            TcR (fragment): tetracycline efflux protein; tet; confers resistance to tetracycline
>Addgene plasmid #137655 | ppih.001.177.W133A | addgene full sequence | sequence record 368607 | Addgene NGS Result
TAATACGACTCACTATAGGGGAATTGTGAGCGGATAACAATTCCCCTCTAGAAATAATTTTGTTTAACTT
TAAGAAGGAGATATACATATGTCCCCTATACTAGGTTATTGGAAAATTAAGGGCCTTGTGCAACCCACTC
GACTTCTTTTGGAATATCTTGAAGAAAAATATGAAGAGCATTTGTATGAGCGCGATGAAGGTGATAAATG
GCGAAACAAAAAGTTTGAATTGGGTTTGGAGTTTCCCAATCTTCCTTATTATATTGATGGTGATGTTAAA
TTAACACAGTCTATGGCCATCATACGTTATATAGCTGACAAGCACAACATGTTGGGTGGTTGTCCAAAAG
AGCGTGCAGAGATTTCAATGCTTGAAGGAGCGGTTTTGGATATTAGATACGGTGTTTCGAGAATTGCATA
TAGTAAAGACTTTGAAACTCTCAAAGTTGATTTTCTTAGCAAGCTACCTGAAATGCTGAAAATGTTCGAA
GATCGTTTATGTCATAAAACATATTTAAATGGTGATCATGTAACCCATCCTGACTTCATGTTGTATGACG
CTCTTGATGTTGTTTTATACATGGACCCAATGTGCCTGGATGCGTTCCCAAAATTAGTTTGTTTTAAAAA
ACGTATTGAAGCTATCCCACAAATTGATAAGTACTTGAAATCCAGCAAGTATATAGCATGGCCTTTGCAG
GGCTGGCAAGCCACGTTTGGTGGTGGCGACCATCCTCCAAAATCGGATGGTTCATCCATGGGCAGCAGCC
ATCATCATCATCATCACAGCAGCGGCCTGGTTCCGCGTGGTAGTATGGCGGTGGCAAATTCAAGTCCTGT
TAACCCCGTGGTGTTCTTTGATGTCAGTATTGGCGGTCAGGAAGTTGGCCGCATGAAGATCGAGCTCTTT
GCAGACGTTGTGCCTAAGACGGCCGAGAACTTTAGGCAGTTCTGCACCGGAGAATTCAGGAAAGATGGGG
TTCCAATAGGATACAAAGGAAGCACCTTCCACAGGGTCATAAAGGATTTCATGATTCAGGGTGGAGATTT
TGTTAATGGAGATGGTACTGGAGTCGCCAGTATTTACCGGGGGCCATTTGCAGATGAAAATTTTAAACTT
AGACACTCAGCTCCAGGCCTGCTTTCCATGGCGAACAGTGGTCCAAGTACAAATGGCTGTCAGTTCTTTA
TCACCTGCTCTAAGTGCGATGCGCTGGATGGGAAGCATGTGGTGTTTGGAAAAATCATCGATGGACTTCT
AGTGATGAGAAAGATTGAGAATGTTCCCACAGGCCCCAACAATAAGCCCAAGCTACCTGTGGTGATCTCG
CAGTGTGGGGAGATGTGATGACGAAGCTTGCGGCCGCACTCGAGCACCACCACCACCACCACTGAGATCC
GGCTGCTAACAAAGCCCGAAAGGAAGCTGAGTTGGCTGCTGCCACCGCTGAGCAATAACTAGCATAACCC
CTTGGGGCCTCTAAACGGGTCTTGAGGGGTTTTTTGCTGAAAGGAGGAACTATATCCGGATTGGCGAATG
GG
[124 nt withheld, positions 1543-1666]
C
[91 nt withheld, positions 1668-1758]
A
[49 nt withheld, positions 1760-1808]
CCTTTGACGTTGGAGTCCACGTTCTTTAATAGTGGACTCTTGTTCCAAACTGGAACAACACTCAACCCTA
TCTCGGTCTATTCTTTTGATTTATAAGGGATTTTGCCGATTTCGGCCTATTGGTTAAAAAATGAGCTGAT
TTAACAAAAATTTAACGCGAATTTTAACAAAATATTAACGCTTACAATTTAGGTGGCACTTTTCGGGGAA
ATGTGCGCGGAACCCCTATTTGTTTATTTTTCTAAATACATTCAAATATGTATCCGCTCATGAATTAATT
CTTAGAAAAACTCATCGAGCATCAAATGAAACTGCAATTTATTCATATCAGGATTATCAATACCATATTT
TTGAAAAAGCCGTTTCTGTAATGAAGGAGAAAACTCACCGAGGCAGTTCCATAGGATGGCAAGATCCTGG
TATCGGTCTGCGATTCCGACTCGTCCAACATCAATACAACCTATTAATTTCCCCTCGTCAAAAATAAGGT
TATCAAGTGAGAAATCACCATGAGTGACGACTGAATCCGGTGAGAATGGCAAAAGTTTATGCATTTCTTT
CCAGACTTGTTCAACAGGCCAGCCATTACGCTCGTCATCAAAATCACTCGCATCAACCAAACCGTTATTC
ATTCGTGATTGCGCCTGAGCGAGACGAAATACGCGATCGCTGTTAAAAGGACAATTACAAACAGGAATCG
AATGCAACCGGCGCAGGAACACTGCCAGCGCATCAACAATATTTTCACCTGAATCAGGATATTCTTCTAA
TACCTGGAATGCTGTTTTCCCGGGGATCGCAGTGGTGAGTAACCATGCATCATCAGGAGTACGGATAAAA
TGCTTGATGGTCGGAAGAGGCATAAATTCCGTCAGCCAGTTTAGTCTGACCATCTCATCTGTAACATCAT
TGGCAACGCTACCTTTGCCATGTTTCAGAAACAACTCTGGCGCATCGGGCTTCCCATACAATCGATAGAT
TGTCGCACCTGATTGCCCGACATTATCGCGAGCCCATTTATACCCATATAAATCAGCATCCATGTTGGAA
TTTAATCGCGGCCTAGAGCAAGACGTTTCCCGTTGAATATGGCTCATAACACCCCTTGTATTACTGTTTA
TGTAAGCAGACAGTTTTATTGTTCATGACCAAAATCCCTTAACGTGAGTTTTCGTTCCACTGAGCGTCAG
ACCCCGTAGAAAAGATCAAAGGATCTTCTTGAGATCCTTTTTTTCTGCGCGTAATCTGCTGCTTGCAAAC
AAAAAAACCACCGCTACCAGCGGTGGTTTGTTTGCCGGATCAAGAGCTACCAACTCTTTTTCCGAAGGTA
ACTGGCTTCAGCAGAGCGCAGATACCAAATACTGTCCTTCTAGTGTAGCCGTAGTTAGGCCACCACTTCA
AGAACTCTGTAGCACCGCCTACATACCTCGCTCTGCTAATCCTGTTACCAGTGGCTGCTGCCAGTGGCGA
TAAGTCGTGTCTTACCGGGTTGGACTCAAGACGATAGTTACCGGATAAGGCGCAGCGGTCGGGCTGAACG
GGGGGTTCGTGCACACAGCCCAGCTTGGAGCGAACGACCTACACCGAACTGAGATACCTACAGCGTGAGC
TATGAGAAAGCGCCACGCTTCCCGAAGGGAGAAAGGCGGACAGGTATCCGGTAAGCGGCAGGGTCGGAAC
AGGAGAGCGCACGAGGGAGCTTCCAGGGGGAAACGCCTGGTATCTTTATAGTCCTGTCGGGTTTCGCCAC
CTCTGACTTGAGCGTCGATTTTTGTGATGCTCGTCAGGGGGGCGGAGCCTATGGAAAAACGCCAGCAACG
CGGCCTTTTTACGGTTCCTGGCCTTTTGCTGGCCTTTTGCTCACATGTTCTTTCCTGCGTTATCCCCTGA
TTCTGTGGATAACCGTATTACCGCCTTTGAGTGAGCTGATACCGCTCGCCGCAGCCGAACGACCGAGCGC
AGCGAGTCAGTGAGCGAGGAAGCGGAAGAGCGCCTGATGCGGTATTTTCTCCTTACGCATCTGTGCGGTA
TTTCACACCGCAATGGTGCACTCTCAGTACAATCTGCTCTGATGCCGCATAGTTAAGCCAGTATACACTC
CGCTATCGCTACGTGACTGGGTCATGGCTGCGCCCCGACACCCGCCAACACCCGCTGACGCGCCCTGACG
GGCTTGTCTGCTCCCGGCATCCGCTTACAGACAAGCTGTGACCGTCTCCGGGAGCTGCATGTGTCAGAGG
TTTTCACCGTCATCACCGAAACGCGCGAGGCAGCTGCGGTAAAGCTCATCAGCGTGGTCGTGAAGCGATT
CACAGATGTCTGCCTGTTCATCCGCGTCCAGCTCGTTGAGTTTCTCCAGAAGCGTTAATGTCTGGCTTCT
GATAAAGCGGGCCATGTTAAGGGCGGTTTTTTCCTGTTTGGTCACTGATGCCTCCGTGTAAGGGGGATTT
CTGTTCATGGGGGTAATGATACCGATGAAACGAGAGAGGATGCTCACGATACGGGTTACTGATGATGAAC
ATGCCCGGTTACTGGAACGTTGTGAGGGTAAACAACTGGCGGTATGGATGCGGCGGGACCAGAGAAAAAT
CACTCAGGGTCAATGCCAGCGCTTCGTTAATACAGATGTAGGTGTTCCACAGGGTAGCCAGCAGCATCCT
GCGATGCAGATCCGGAACATAATGGTGCAGGGCGCTGACTTCCGCGTTTCCAGACTTTACGAAACACGGA
AACCGAAGACCATTCATGTTGTTGCTCAGGTCGCAGACGTTTTGCAGCAGCAGTCGCTTCACGTTCGCTC
GCGTATCGGTGATTCATTCTGCTAACCAGTAAGGCAACCCCGCCAGCCTAGCCGGGTCCTCAACGACAGG
AGCACGATCATGCGCACCCGTGGGGCCGCCATGCCGGCGATAATGGCCTGCTTCTCGCCGAAACGTTTGG
TGGCGGGACCAGTGACGAAGGCTTGAGCGAGGGCGTGCAAGATTCCGAATACCGCAAGCGACAGGCCGAT
CATCGTCGCGCTCCAGCGAAAGCGGTCCTCGCCGAAAATGACCCAGAGCGCTGCCGGCACCTGTCCTACG
AGTTGCATGATAAAGAAGACAGTCATAAGTGCGGCGACGATAGTCATGCCCCGCGCCCACCGGAAGGAGC
TGACTGGGTTGAAGGCTCTCAAGGGCATCGGTCGAGATCCCGGTGCCTAATGAGTGAGCTAACTTACATT
AATTGCGTTGCGCTCACTGCCCGCTTTCCAGTCGGGAAACCTGTCGTGCCAGCTGCATTAATGAATCGGC
CAACGCGCGGGGAGAGGCGGTTTGCGTATTGGGCGCCAGGGTGGTTTTTCTTTTCACCAGTGAGACGGGC
AACAGCTGATTGCCCTTCACCGCCTGGCCCTGAGAGAGTTGCAGCAAGCGGTCCACGCTGGTTTGCCCCA
GCAGGCGAAAATCCTGTTTGATGGTGGTTAACGGCGGGATATAACATGAGCTGTCTTCGGTATCGTCGTA
TCCCACTACCGAGATATCCGCACCAACGCGCAGCCCGGACTCGGTAATGGCGCGCATTGCGCCCAGCGCC
ATCTGATCGTTGGCAACCAGCATCGCAGTGGGAACGATGCCCTCATTCAGCATTTGCATGGTTTGTTGAA
AACCGGACATGGCACTCCAGTCGCCTTCCCGTTCCGCTATCGGCTGAATTTGATTGCGAGTGAGATATTT
ATGCCAGCCAGCCAGACGCAGACGCGCCGAGACAGAACTTAATGGGCCCGCTAACAGCGCGATTTGCTGG
TGACCCAATGCGACCAGATGCTCCACGCCCAGTCGCGTACCGTCTTCATGGGAGAAAATAATACTGTTGA
TGGGTGTCTGGTCAGAGACATCAAGAAATAACGCCGGAACATTAGTGCAGGCAGCTTCCACAGCAATGGC
ATCCTGGTCATCCAGCGGATAGTTAATGATCAGCCCACTGACGCGTTGCGCGAGAAGATTGTGCACCGCC
GCTTTACAGGCTTCGACGCCGCTTCGTTCTACCATCGACACCACCACGCTGGCACCCAGTTGATCGGCGC
GAGATTTAATCGCCGCGACAATTTGCGACGGCGCGTGCAGGGCCAGACTGGAGGTGGCAACGCCAATCAG
CAACGACTGTTTGCCCGCCAGTTGTTGTGCCACGCGGTTGGGAATGTAATTCAGCTCCGCCATCGCCGCT
TCCACTTTTTCCCGCGTTTTCGCAGAAACGTGGCTGGCCTGGTTCACCACGCGGGAAACGGTCTGATAAG
AGACACCGGCATACTCTGCGACATCGTATAACGTTACTGGTTTCACATTCACCACCCTGAATTGACTCTC
TTCCGGGCGCTATCATGCCATACCGCGAAAGGTTTTGCGCCATTCGATGGTGTCCGGGATCTCGACGCTC
TCCCTTATGCGACTCCTGCATTAGGAAGCAGCCCAGTAGTAGGTTGAGGCCGTTGAGCACCGCCGCCGCA
AGGAATGGTGCATGCAAGGAGATGGCGCCCAACAGTCCCCCGGCCACGGGGCCTGCCACCATACCCACGC
CGAAACAAGCGCTCATGAGCCCGAAGTGGCGAGCCCGATCTTCCCCATCGGTGATGTCGGCGATATAGGC
GCCAGCAACCGCACCTGTGGCGCCGGTGATGCCGGCCACGATGCGTCCGGCGTAGAGGATCGAGATCTCG
ATCCCGCGAAAT
