>Addgene plasmid #137655 | ppih.001.177.W133A | depositor partial sequence | sequence record 265746 | insert
ATGGCGGTGGCAAATTCAAGTCCTGTTAACCCCGTGGTGTTCTTTGATGTCAGTATTGGCGGTCAGGAAG
TTGGCCGCATGAAGATCGAGCTCTTTGCAGACGTTGTGCCTAAGACGGCCGAGAACTTTAGGCAGTTCTG
CACCGGAGAATTCAGGAAAGATGGGGTTCCAATAGGATACAAAGGAAGCACCTTCCACAGGGTCATAAAG
GATTTCATGATTCAGGGTGGAGATTTTGTTAATGGAGATGGTACTGGAGTCGCCAGTATTTACCGGGGGC
CATTTGCAGATGAAAATTTTAAACTTAGACACTCAGCTCCAGGCCTGCTTTCCATGGCGAACAGTGGTCC
AAGTACAAATGGCTGTCAGTTCTTTATCACCTGCTCTAAGTGCGATGCGCTGGATGGGAAGCATGTGGTG
TTTGGAAAAATCATCGATGGACTTCTAGTGATGAGAAAGATTGAGAATGTTCCCACAGGCCCCAACAATA
AGCCCAAGCTACCTGTGGTGATCTCGCAGTGTGGGGAGATG
